>Addgene plasmid #109432 | Non-specific sgRNA | addgene full sequence | sequence record 212960 | Addgene NGS Result
TCAGTCGACTGGATCCGGTACCAAGGTCGGGCAGGAAGAGGGCCTATTTCCCATGATTCCTTCATATTTG
CATATACGATACAAGGCTGTTAGAGAGATAATTAGAATTAATTTGACTGTAAACACAAAGATATTAGTAC
AAAATACGTGACGTAGAAAGTAATAATTTCTTGGGTAGTTTGCAGTTTTAAAATTATGTTTTAAAATGGA
CTATCATATGCTTACCGTAACTTGAAAGTATTTCGATTTCTTGGCTTTATATATCTTGTGGAAAGGACGA
AACACCGCACTACCAGAGCTAACTCAGTTTTAGAGCTAGAAATAGCAAGTTAAAATAAGGCTAGTCCGTT
ATCAACTTGAAAAAGTGGCACCGAGTCGGTGCTTTTTTTAAGCTTGGGCCGCTCGAGGTACCTCTCTACA
TATGACATGTGAGCAAAAGGCCAGCAAAAGGCCAGGAACCGTAAAAAGGCCGCGTTGCTGGCGTTTTTCC
ATAGGCTCCGCCCCCCTGACGAGCATCACAAAAATCGACGCTCAAGTCAGAGGTGGCGAAACCCGACAGG
ACTATAAAGATACCAGGCGTTTCCCCCTGGAAGCTCCCTCGTGCGCTCTCCTGTTCCGACCCTGCCGCTT
ACCGGATACCTGTCCGCCTTTCTCCCTTCGGGAAGCGTGGCGCTTTCTCATAGCTCACGCTGTAGGTATC
TCAGTTCGGTGTAGGTCGTTCGCTCCAAGCTGGGCTGTGTGCACGAACCCCCCGTTCAGCCCGACCGCTG
CGCCTTATCCGGTAACTATCGTCTTGAGTCCAACCCGGTAAGACACGACTTATCGCCACTGGCAGCAGCC
ACTGGTAACAGGATTAGCAGAGCGAGGTATGTAGGCGGTGCTACAGAGTTCTTGAAGTGGTGGCCTAACT
ACGGCTACACTAGAAGAACAGTATTTGGTATCTGCGCTCTGCTGAAGCCAGTTACCTTCGGAAAAAGAGT
TGGTAGCTCTTGATCCGGCAAACAAACCACCGCTGGTAGCGGTGGTTTTTTTGTTTGCAAGCAGCAGATT
ACGCGCAGAAAAAAAGGATCTCAAGAAGATCCTTTGATCTTTTCTACGGGGTCTGACGCTCAGTGGAACG
AAAACTCACGTTAAGGGATTTTGGTCATGAGATTATCAAAAAGGATCTTCACCTAGATCCTTTTAAATTA
AAAATGAAGTTTTAAATCAATCTAAAGTATATATGAGTAAACTTGGTCTGACAGTTACCAATGCTTAATC
AGTGAGGCACCTATCTCAGCGATCTGTCTATTTCGTTCATCCATAGTTGCCTGACTCCCCGTCGTGTAGA
TAACTACGATACGGGAGGGCTTACCATCTGGCCCCAGTGCTGCAATGATACCGCGAGACCCACGCTCACC
GGCTCCAGATTTATCAGCAATAAACCAGCCAGCCGGAAGGGCCGAGCGCAGAAGTGGTCCTGCAACTTTA
TCCGCCTCCATCCAGTCTATTAATTGTTGCCGGGAAGCTAGAGTAAGTAGTTCGCCAGTTAATAGTTTGC
GCAACGTTGTTGCCATTGCTACAGGCATCGTGGTGTCACGCTCGTCGTTTGGTATGGCTTCATTCAGCTC
CGGTTCCCAACGATCAAGGCGAGTTACATGATCCCCCATGTTGTGCAAAAAAGCGGTTAGCTCCTTCGGT
CCTCCGATCGTTGTCAGAAGTAAGTTGGCCGCAGTGTTATCACTCATGGTTATGGCAGCACTGCATAATT
CTCTTACTGTCATGCCATCCGTAAGATGCTTTTCTGTGACTGGTGAGTACTCAACCAAGTCATTCTGAGA
ATAGTGTATGCGGCGACCGAGTTGCTCTTGCCCGGCGTCAATACGGGATAATACCGCGCCACATAGCAGA
ACTTTAAAAGTGCTCATCATTGGAAAACGTTCTTCGGGGCGAAAACTCTCAAGGATCTTACCGCTGTTGA
GATCCAGTTCGATGTAACCCACTCGTGCACCCAACTGATCTTCAGCATCTTTTACTTTCACCAGCGTTTC
TGGGTGAGCAAAAACAGGAAGGCAAAATGCCGCAAAAAAGGGAATAAGGGCGACACGGAAATGTTGAATA
CTCATACTCTTCCTTTTTCAATATTATTGAAGCATTTATCAGGGTTATTGTCTCATGAGCGGATACATAT
TTGAATGTATTTAGAAAAATAAACAAATAGGGGTTCCGCGCACATTTCCCCGAAAAGTGCCACCTGACGT
CGCTAGCTGTACAAAAAAGCAGGCTTTAAAGGAACCAAT
Features (pLannotate 1.2.2; 6 found; start..end, strand, type, name):
     38..278     +  promoter       U6 promoter: RNA polymerase III promoter for human U6 snRNA
    307..382     +  misc_RNA       gRNA scaffold: guide RNA scaffold for the Streptococcus pyogenes CRISPR/Cas9 system
    486..1074    -  rep_origin     ori: high-copy-number ColE1/pMB1/pBR322/pUC origin of replication
   1245..2105    -  CDS            AmpR: β-lactamase; bla; confers resistance to ampicillin, carbenicillin, and related antibiotics
   2106..2210    -  promoter       AmpR promoter: bla
   2248..2265    +  protein_bind   attB1 (fragment): mutant version of attB; recombination site for the Gateway® BP reaction BP Clonase™
