[The description below was written by a language model from this plasmid's Addgene catalogue record and pLannotate feature annotations shown in this document.]
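Description:
Non-specific sgRNA is a small (about 2.3 kb) mammalian expression CRISPR plasmid built on the MLM3636 guide RNA backbone. It carries a 20 bp spacer chosen so that it does not match any sequence in the human genome. The spacer sits between a human U6 promoter, an RNA polymerase III promoter suited to producing short, precisely initiated transcripts, and the Streptococcus pyogenes Cas9 gRNA scaffold. Transcription therefore yields a complete single guide RNA that can load into SpCas9 or SpCas9-derived fusion proteins but should not direct them to a human genomic target. The plasmid encodes no Cas9, reporter or mammalian selection marker, so it has to be co-delivered with a separate nuclease or editor construct.

For propagation in E. coli, the plasmid has a ColE1/pUC-type origin and a β-lactamase gene under its own bla promoter, conferring ampicillin resistance. The catalogue entry lists the copy number as low, whereas the annotated origin is of the type usually described as high copy; the record does not resolve this difference. The cloning method is listed as Gateway, but the feature table shows only a short attB1 fragment located away from the guide cassette, so the role of recombination cloning in making this construct is unclear.

Based on the associated publication, which describes a fluorescent reporter for quantifying DNA editing by APOBEC-Cas9 fusions or cleavage by Cas9 in living cells, this plasmid most likely serves as a negative control guide. That would let background reporter signal or guide-independent activity be distinguished from genuinely targeted editing.
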