Addgene plasmid #109432: Non-specific sgRNA
Purpose: MLM3636 backbone containing a gRNA that does not bind to any sequence in the human genome.
Depositing lab: Reuben Harris. Depositing organization: University of Minnesota. Publication: A fluorescent reporter for quantification and enrichment of DNA editing by APOBEC-Cas9 or cleavage by Cas9 in living cells. St Martin A, Salamango D, Serebrenik A, Shaban N, Brown WL, Donati F, Munagala U, Conticello SG, Harris RS. Nucleic Acids Res. 2018 May 9. pii: 4994269. doi: 10.1093/nar/gky332. PubMed 29746667.
Backbone
  Vector backbone: MLM3636
  Backbone manufacturer: Joung Lab
  Backbone size w/o insert (bp): 2259
  Total vector size (bp): 2279
  Modifications to backbone: Insertion of a 20 bp sequence that is non-specific and does not bind in the human genome into the gRNA backbone
  Vector type: Mammalian Expression, CRISPR
Growth in bacteria
  Bacterial resistance: Ampicillin, 100 μg/mL
  Growth temperature: 37°C
  Growth strain: DH5alpha
  Copy number: Low Copy
Gene/Insert
  Gene/Insert name: Non-specific gRNA (alt name: NS gRNA)
  Species: H. sapiens (human)
  Insert size (bp): 20
  Promoter: hU6
  Cloning method: Gateway Cloning
  Sequencing primers: 5′ TTTCTTGGGTAGTTTGCAGTTTT; 3′ CGGTGCCACTTTTTCAAGTT
Terms and licenses: Academic/Nonprofit Terms; Industry Terms: Not Available to Industry
How to cite: Non-specific sgRNA was a gift from Reuben Harris (Addgene plasmid # 109432 ; http://n2t.net/addgene:109432 ; RRID:Addgene_109432)
